>Addgene plasmid #142017 | TFORF2298 | addgene full sequence | sequence record 395921 | Addgene NGS Result
TTAATGTAGTCTTATGCAATACTCTTGTAGTCTTGCAACATGGTAACGATGAGTTAGCAACATGCCTTAC
AAGGAGAGAAAAAGCACCGTGCATGCCGATTGGTGGAAGTAAGGTGGTACGATCGTGCCTTATTAGGAAG
GCAACAGACGGGTCTGACATGGATTGGACGAACCACTGAATTGCCGCATTGCAGAGATATTGTATTTAAG
TGCCTAGCTCGATACATAAACGGGTCTCTCTGGTTAGACCAGATCTGAGCCTGGGAGCTCTCTGGCTAAC
TAGGGAACCCACTGCTTAAGCCTCAATAAAGCTTGCCTTGAGTGCTTCAAGTAGTGTGTGCCCGTCTGTT
GTGTGACTCTGGTAACTAGAGATCCCTCAGACCCTTTTAGTCAGTGTGGAAAATCTCTAGCAGTGGCGCC
CGAACAGGGACTTGAAAGCGAAAGGGAAACCAGAGGAGCTCTCTCGACGCAGGACTCGGCTTGCTGAAGC
GCGCACGGCAAGAGGCGAGGGGCGGCGACTGGTGAGTACGCCAAAAATTTTGACTAGCGGAGGCTAGAAG
GAGAGAGATGGGTGCGAGAGCGTCAGTATTAAGCGGGGGAGAATTAGATCGCGATGGGAAAAAATTCGGT
TAAGGCCAGGGGGAAAGAAAAAATATAAATTAAAACATATAGTATGGGCAAGCAGGGAGCTAGAACGATT
CGCAGTTAATCCTGGCCTGTTAGAAACATCAGAAGGCTGTAGACAAATACTGGGACAGCTACAACCATCC
CTTCAGACAGGATCAGAAGAACTTAGATCATTATATAATACAGTAGCAACCCTCTATTGTGTGCATCAAA
GGATAGAGATAAAAGACACCAAGGAAGCTTTAGACAAGATAGAGGAAGAGCAAAACAAAAGTAAGACCAC
CGCACAGCAAGCGGCCGCTGATCTTCAGACCTGGAGGAGGAGATATGAGGGACAATTGGAGAAGTGAATT
ATATAAATATAAAGTAGTAAAAATTGAACCATTAGGAGTAGCACCCACCAAGGCAAAGAGAAGAGTGGTG
CAGAGAGAAAAAAGAGCAGTGGGAATAGGAGCTTTGTTCCTTGGGTTCTTGGGAGCAGCAGGAAGCACTA
TGGGCGCAGCGTCAATGACGCTGACGGTACAGGCCAGACAATTATTGTCTGGTATAGTGCAGCAGCAGAA
CAATTTGCTGAGGGCTATTGAGGCGCAACAGCATCTGTTGCAACTCACAGTCTGGGGCATCAAGCAGCTC
CAGGCAAGAATCCTGGCTGTGGAAAGATACCTAAAGGATCAACAGCTCCTGGGGATTTGGGGTTGCTCTG
GAAAACTCATTTGCACCACTGCTGTGCCTTGGAATGCTAGTTGGAGTAATAAATCTCTGGAACAGATTTG
GAATCACACGACCTGGATGGAGTGGGACAGAGAAATTAACAATTACACAAGCTTAATACACTCCTTAATT
GAAGAATCGCAAAACCAGCAAGAAAAGAATGAACAAGAATTATTGGAATTAGATAAATGGGCAAGTTTGT
GGAATTGGTTTAACATAACAAATTGGCTGTGGTATATAAAATTATTCATAATGATAGTAGGAGGCTTGGT
AGGTTTAAGAATAGTTTTTGCTGTACTTTCTATAGTGAATAGAGTTAGGCAGGGATATTCACCATTATCG
TTTCAGACCCACCTCCCAACCCCGAGGGGACCCATGCATTGCATCTCAATTAGTCAGCAACCAGGTGTGG
AAAGTCCCCAGGCTCCCCAGCAGGCAGAAGTATGCAAAGCATGCGTCTCAATTAGTCAGCAACCATAGTC
CCGCCCCTAACTCCGCCCATCCCGCCCCTAACTCCGCCCAGTTCCGCCCATTCTCCGCCCCATGGCTGAC
TAATTTTTTTTATTTATGCAGAGGCCGAGGCCGCCTCGGCCTCTGAGCTATTCCAGAAGTAGTGAGGAGG
CTTTTTTGGAGGCCTAGGCTTTTGCAAAAAGCTTTCTAGAGGTACCACCGGAGCTTACCATGACCGAGTA
CAAGCCCACGGTGCGCCTCGCCACCCGCGACGACGTCCCCAGGGCCGTACGCACCCTCGCCGCCGCGTTC
GCCGACTACCCCGCCACGCGCCACACCGTCGATCCGGACCGCCACATCGAGCGGGTCACCGAGCTGCAAG
AACTCTTCCTCACGCGCGTCGGGCTCGACATCGGCAAGGTGTGGGTCGCGGACGACGGCGCCGCCGTGGC
GGTCTGGACCACGCCGGAGAGCGTCGAAGCGGGGGCGGTGTTCGCCGAGATCGGCCCGCGCATGGCCGAG
TTGAGCGGTTCCCGGCTGGCCGCGCAGCAACAGATGGAAGGCCTCCTGGCGCCGCACCGGCCCAAGGAGC
CCGCGTGGTTCCTGGCCACCGTCGGCGTCTCGCCCGACCACCAGGGCAAGGGTCTGGGCAGCGCCGTCGT
GCTCCCCGGAGTGGAGGCGGCCGAGCGCGCCGGGGTGCCCGCCTTCCTGGAGACCTCCGCGCCCCGCAAC
CTCCCCTTCTACGAGCGGCTCGGCTTCACCGTCACCGCCGACGTCGAGGTGCCCGAAGGACCGCGCACCT
GGTGCATGACCCGCAAGCCCGGTGCCAGTTAACGAATTCTAGATCTTGAGACAAATGGCAGTATTCATCC
ACAATTTTAAAAGAAAAGGGGGGATTGGGGGGTACAGTGCAGGGGAAAGAATAGTAGACATAATAGCAAC
AGACATACAAACTAAAGAATTACAAAAACAAATTACAAAAATTCAAAATTTTCGGGTTTATTACAGGGAC
AGCAGAGATCCACTTTGGCGCCGGCTCGAGGCCTGCAGGTGCAAAGATGGATAAAGTTTTAAACAGAGAG
GAATCTTTGCAGCTAATGGACCTTCTAGGTCTTGAAAGGAGTGGGAATTGGCTCCGGTGCCCGTCAGTGG
GCAGAGCGCACATCGCCCACAGTCCCCGAGAAGTTGGGGGGAGGGGTCGGCAATTGAACCGGTGCCTAGA
GAAGGTGGCGCGGGGTAAACTGGGAAAGTGATGTCGTGTACTGGCTCCGCCTTTTTCCCGAGGGTGGGGG
AGAACCGTATATAAGTGCAGTAGTCGCCGTGAACGTTCTTTTTCGCAACGGGTTTGCCGCCAGAACACAG
GTAAGTGCCGTGTGTGGTTCCCGCGGGCCTGGCCTCTTTACGGGTTATGGCCCTTGCGTGCCTTGAATTA
CTTCCACCTGGCTGCAGTACGTGATTCTTGATCCCGAGCTTCGGGTTGGAAGTGGGTGGGAGAGTTCGAG
GCCTTGCGCTTAAGGAGCCCCTTCGCCTCGTGCTTGAGTTGAGGCCTGGCCTGGGCGCTGGGGCCGCCGC
GTGCGAATCTGGTGGCACCTTCGCGCCTGTCTCGCTGCTTTCGATAAGTCTCTAGCCATTTAAAATTTTT
GATGACCTGCTGCGACGCTTTTTTTCTGGCAAGATAGTCTTGTAAATGCGGGCCAAGATCTGCACACTGG
TATTTCGGTTTTTGGGGCCGCGGGCGGCGACGGGGCCCGTGCGTCCCAGCGCACATGTTCGGCGAGGCGG
GGCCTGCGAGCGCGGCCACCGAGAATCGGACGGGGGTAGTCTCAAGCTGGCCGGCCTGCTCTGGTGCCTG
GCCTCGCGCCGCCGTGTATCGCCCCGCCCTGGGCGGCAAGGCTGGCCCGGTCGGCACCAGTTGCGTGAGC
GGAAAGATGGCCGCTTCCCGGCCCTGCTGCAGGGAGCTCAAAATGGAGGACGCGGCGCTCGGGAGAGCGG
GCGGGTGAGTCACCCACACAAAGGAAAAGGGCCTTTCCGTCCTCAGCCGTCGCTTCATGTGACTCCACGG
AGTACCGGGCGCCGTCCAGGCACCTCGATTAGTTCTCGAGCTTTTGGAGTACGTCGTCTTTAGGTTGGGG
GGAGGGGTTTTATGCGATGGAGTTTCCCCACACTGAGTGGGTGGAGACTGAAGTTAGGCCAGCTTGGCAC
TTGATGTAATTCTCCTTGGAATTTGCCCTTTTTGAGTTTGGATCTTGGTTCATTCTCAAGCCTCAGACAG
TGGTTCAAAGTTTTTTTCTTCCATTTCAGGTGTCGTGAGGCTAGCACCGCCACCATGCTGCAGCAGCTCC
TGATCACCCTGCCCACCGAGGCCAGCACCTGGGTGAAGTTGCGTCATCCAAAGGCGGCCACGGAGCGGGT
GGCCCTGTGGGAGGATGTGACTAAGATGTTTAAAGCAGAAGCTCTGCTGTCTCAGGATGCTGATGAGACC
CAGGGCGAAAGTTTAGAGAGTAGAGTGACCCTTGGATCCCTGACAGCAGAATCCCAGGAACTGTTAACCT
TCAAGGACGTATCTGTGGACTTCACTCAGGAGGAGTGGGGGCAGCTGGCCCCTGCTCACCGGAATCTGTA
CCGGGAGGTGATGCTGGAGAACTATGGGAACCTGGTCTCAGTGGGATGTCAGCTTTCCAAACCTGGCGTG
ATTTCCCAGTTGGAGAAAGGAGAAGAACCATGGCTGATGGAGAGAGATATTTCAGGAGTTCCAAGTTCAG
ACTTGAAGAGCAAAACAAAAACCAAAGAGTCAGCCTTACAGAATGATATTTCGTGGGAAGAACTACATTG
TGGCCTAATGATGGAAAGATTTACAAAAGGAAGCAGCATGTATTCCACCTTGGGAAGAATCTCCAAATGT
AATAAGCTAGAAAGCCAACAAGAGAACCAAAGAATGGGTAAGGGGCAAATCCCCCTGATGTGCAAGAAAA
CATTCACTCAGGAGAGAGGCCAAGAGTCTAATAGATTTGAGAAAAGAATTAATGTGAAGTCAGAAGTTAT
GCCAGGACCAATAGGTCTTCCAAGAAAAAGAGATCGTAAATATGACACACCTGGAAAGAGAAGCAGATAC
AACATAGATTTAGTTAATCATTCAAGGAGTTATACAAAAATGAAAACCTTTGAGTGTAATATTTGTGAAA
AAATCTTCAAACAGCTTATTCACCTTACTGAACACATGAGAATTCATACCGGGGAGAAACCTTTCAGATG
TAAGGAATGTGGAAAAGCCTTTAGCCAAAGTTCATCTCTTATTCCGCATCAGAGAATTCATACTGGTGAG
AAACCCTATGAATGTAAGGAGTGTGGGAAAACCTTCAGACATCCTTCATCGCTTACTCAACATGTTAGAA
TTCATACCGGGGAAAAGCCCTATGAATGTAGGGTATGTGAGAAAGCCTTCAGCCAGAGCATTGGACTGAT
CCAGCATTTGAGAACTCATGTTAGAGAGAAACCTTTTACATGCAAAGACTGTGGAAAAGCGTTTTTCCAG
ATTAGACACCTTAGGCAACATGAGATTATTCATACTGGTGTGAAACCCTATATTTGTAATGTATGTAGTA
AAACCTTCAGCCATAGTACATACCTAACTCAACACCAGAGAACTCATACTGGAGAAAGACCATATAAATG
TAAGGAATGTGGGAAAGCCTTTAGCCAGAGAATACATCTTTCTATCCATCAGAGAGTCCATACTGGAGTA
AAACCTTATGAATGCAGTCATTGTGGGAAAGCCTTTAGGCATGATTCATCCTTTGCTAAACATCAGAGAA
TTCATACTGGAGAAAAACCTTATGATTGTAATGAGTGTGGAAAAGCCTTCAGCTGTAGTTCATCCCTTAT
TAGACACTGCAAAACACATTTAAGAAATACCTTCAGCAATGTTGTGTAGTAATGAACTAGTCCGTAACTT
GAAAGTATTTCGATTTCTTGGCTTTATATATCTTGTGGAAAGGACGAACGCGAGGAAGGTATCGTAGGTA
TACGCGTTAAGTCGACAATCAACCTCTGGATTACAAAATTTGTGAAAGATTGACTGGTATTCTTAACTAT
GTTGCTCCTTTTACGCTATGTGGATACGCTGCTTTAATGCCTTTGTATCATGCTATTGCTTCCCGTATGG
CTTTCATTTTCTCCTCCTTGTATAAATCCTGGTTGCTGTCTCTTTATGAGGAGTTGTGGCCCGTTGTCAG
GCAACGTGGCGTGGTGTGCACTGTGTTTGCTGACGCAACCCCCACTGGTTGGGGCATTGCCACCACCTGT
CAGCTCCTTTCCGGGACTTTCGCTTTCCCCCTCCCTATTGCCACGGCGGAACTCATCGCCGCCTGCCTTG
CCCGCTGCTGGACAGGGGCTCGGCTGTTGGGCACTGACAATTCCGTGGTGTTGTCGGGGAAATCATCGTC
CTTTCCTTGGCTGCTCGCCTGTGTTGCCACCTGGATTCTGCGCGGGACGTCCTTCTGCTACGTCCCTTCG
GCCCTCAATCCAGCGGACCTTCCTTCCCGCGGCCTGCTGCCGGCTCTGCGGCCTCTTCCGCGTCTTCGCC
TTCGCCCTCAGACGAGTCGGATCTCCCTTTGGGCCGCCTCCCCGCGTCGACTTTAAGACCAATGACTTAC
AAGGCAGCTGTAGATCTTAGCCACTTTTTAAAAGAAAAGGGGGGACTGGAAGGGCTAATTCACTCCCAAC
GAAGACAAGATCTGCTTTTTGCTTGTACTGGGTCTCTCTGGTTAGACCAGATCTGAGCCTGGGAGCTCTC
TGGCTAACTAGGGAACCCACTGCTTAAGCCTCAATAAAGCTTGCCTTGAGTGCTTCAAGTAGTGTGTGCC
CGTCTGTTGTGTGACTCTGGTAACTAGAGATCCCTCAGACCCTTTTAGTCAGTGTGGAAAATCTCTAGCA
GTACGTATAGTAGTTCATGTCATCTTATTATTCAGTATTTATAACTTGCAAAGAAATGAATATCAGAGAG
TGAGAGGAACTTGTTTATTGCAGCTTATAATGGTTACAAATAAAGCAATAGCATCACAAATTTCACAAAT
AAAGCATTTTTTTCACTGCATTCTAGTTGTGGTTTGTCCAAACTCATCAATGTATCTTATCATGTCTGGC
TCTAGCTATCCCGCCCCTAACTCCGCCCATCCCGCCCCTAACTCCGCCCAGTTCCGCCCATTCTCCGCCC
CATGGCTGACTAATTTTTTTTATTTATGCAGAGGCCGAGGCCGCCTCGGCCTCTGAGCTATTCCAGAAGT
AGTGAGGAGGCTTTTTTGGAGGCCTAGGGACGTACCCAATTCGCCCTATAGTGAGTCGTATTACGCGCGC
TCACTGGCCGTCGTTTTACAACGTCGTGACTGGGAAAACCCTGGCGTTACCCAACTTAATCGCCTTGCAG
CACATCCCCCTTTCGCCAGCTGGCGTAATAGCGAAGAGGCCCGCACCGATCGCCCTTCCCAACAGTTGCG
CAGCCTGAATGGCGAATGGG
[124 nt withheld, positions 7301-7424]
C
[91 nt withheld, positions 7426-7516]
A
[49 nt withheld, positions 7518-7566]
CCTTTGACGTTGGAGTCCACGTTCTTT
[37 nt withheld, positions 7594-7630]
ACCCTATCTCGGTCTATTCTTTTGATTTATAAGGGATTTTGCCGATTTCGGCCTATTGGTTAAAAAATGA
GCTGATTTAACAAAAATTTAACGCGAATTTTAACAAAATATTAACGCTTACAATTTAGGTGGCACTTTTC
GGGGAAATGTGCGCGGAACCCCTATTTGTTTATTTTTCTAAATACATTCAAATATGTATCCGCTCATGAG
ACAATAACCCTGATAAATGCTTCAATAATATTGAAAAAGGAAGAGTATGAGTATTCAACATTTCCGTGTC
GCCCTTATTCCCTTTTTTGCGGCATTTTGCCTTCCTGTTTTTGCTCACCCAGAAACGCTGGTGAAAGTAA
AAGATGCTGAAGATCAGTTGGGTGCACGAGTGGGTTACATCGAACTGGATCTCAACAGCGGTAAGATCCT
TGAGAGTTTTCGCCCCGAAGAACGTTTTCCAATGATGAGCACTTTTAAAGTTCTGCTATGTGGCGCGGTA
TTATCCCGTATTGACGCCGGGCAAGAGCAACTCGGTCGCCGCATACACTATTCTCAGAATGACTTGGTTG
AGTACTCACCAGTCACAGAAAAGCATCTTACGGATGGCATGACAGTAAGAGAATTATGCAGTGCTGCCAT
AACCATGAGTGATAACACTGCGGCCAACTTACTTCTGACAACGATCGGAGGACCGAAGGAGCTAACCGCT
TTTTTGCACAACATGGGGGATCATGTAACTCGCCTTGATCGTTGGGAACCGGAGCTGAATGAAGCCATAC
CAAACGACGAGCGTGACACCACGATGCCTGTAGCAATGGCAACAACGTTGCGCAAACTATTAACTGGCGA
ACTACTTACTCTAGCTTCCCGGCAACAATTAATAGACTGGATGGAGGCGGATAAAGTTGCAGGACCACTT
CTGCGCTCGGCCCTTCCGGCTGGCTGGTTTATTGCTGATAAATCTGGAGCCGGTGAGCGTGGGTCTCGCG
GTATCATTGCAGCACTGGGGCCAGATGGTAAGCCCTCCCGTATCGTAGTTATCTACACGACGGGGAGTCA
GGCAACTATGGATGAACGAAATAGACAGATCGCTGAGATAGGTGCCTCACTGATTAAGCATTGGTAACTG
TCAGACCAAGTTTACTCATATATACTTTAGATTGATTTAAAACTTCATTTTTAATTTAAAAGGATCTAGG
TGAAGATCCTTTTTGATAATCTCATGACCAAAATCCCTTAACGTGAGTTTTCGTTCCACTGAGCGTCAGA
CCCCGTAGAAAAGATCAAAGGATCTTCTTGAGATCCTTTTTTTCTGCGCGTAATCTGCTGCTTGCAAACA
AAAAAACCACCGCTACCAGCGGTGGTTTGTTTGCCGGATCAAGAGCTACCAACTCTTTTTCCGAAGGTAA
CTGGCTTCAGCAGAGCGCAGATACCAAATACTGTTCTTCTAGTGTAGCCGTAGTTAGGCCACCACTTCAA
GAACTCTGTAGCACCGCCTACATACCTCGCTCTGCTAATCCTGTTACCAGTGGCTGCTGCCAGTGGCGAT
AAGTCGTGTCTTACCGGGTTGGACTCAAGACGATAGTTACCGGATAAGGCGCAGCGGTCGGGCTGAACGG
GGGGTTCGTGCACACAGCCCAGCTTGGAGCGAACGACCTACACCGAACTGAGATACCTACAGCGTGAGCT
ATGAGAAAGCGCCACGCTTCCCGAAGGGAGAAAGGCGGACAGGTATCCGGTAAGCGGCAGGGTCGGAACA
GGAGAGCGCACGAGGGAGCTTCCAGGGGGAAACGCCTGGTATCTTTATAGTCCTGTCGGGTTTCGCCACC
TCTGACTTGAGCGTCGATTTTTGTGATGCTCGTCAGGGGGGCGGAGCCTATGGAAAAACGCCAGCAACGC
GGCCTTTTTACGGTTCCTGGCCTTTTGCTGGCCTTTTGCTCACATGTTCTTTCCTGCGTTATCCCCTGAT
TCTGTGGATAACCGTATTACCGCCTTTGAGTGAGCTGATACCGCTCGCCGCAGCCGAACGACCGAGCGCA
GCGAGTCAGTGAGCGAGGAAGCGGAAGAGCGCCCAATACGCAAACCGCCTCTCCCCGCGCGTTGGCCGAT
TCATTAATGCAGCTGGCACGACAGGTTTCCCGACTGGAAAGCGGGCAGTGAGCGCAACGCAATTAATGTG
AGTTAGCTCACTCATTAGGCACCCCAGGCTTTACACTTTATGCTTCCGGCTCGTATGTTGTGTGGAATTG
TGAGCGGATAACAATTTCACACAGGAAACAGCTATGACCATGATTACGCCAAGCGCGCAATTAACCCTCA
CTAAAGGGAACAAAAGCTGGAGCTGCAAGC
Features (pLannotate 1.2.2; 31 found; start..end, strand, type, name):
      5..231     +  promoter       RSV promoter: Rous sarcoma virus enhancer/promoter
    232..412     +  LTR            5' LTR (truncated): truncated 5' long terminal repeat (LTR) from HIV-1
    459..584     +  misc_feature   HIV-1 Ψ: packaging signal of human immunodeficiency virus type 1
    568..931     +  CDS            HIV-1 gag (fragment): gag protein from human immunodeficiency virus 1; gag
   1077..1310    +  misc_feature   RRE: The Rev response element (RRE) of HIV-1 allows for Rev-dependent mRNA export from the nucleus to the cytoplasm.
   1687..1713    +  CDS            Rev (fragment): human immunodeficiency virus 1 (HIV-1) Rev protein; rev; enhances nuclear export of unspliced and incompletely spliced viral mRNAs
   1720..1743    +  promoter       SV40 promoter (fragment): SV40 early promoter
   1744..1815    +  promoter       SV40 promoter (fragment): SV40 enhancer and early promoter
   1839..1974    +  rep_origin     SV40 ori: SV40 origin of replication
   2020..2616    +  CDS            PuroR (fragment): puromycin N-acetyltransferase; pac from Streptomyces; confers resistance to puromycin
   2665..2782    +  misc_feature   cPPT/CTS: central polypurine tract and central termination sequence of HIV-1
   2847..2913    +  CDS            small t antigen (fragment): SV40 (simian virus 40) small t antigen
   2920..4098    +  promoter       EF-1α promoter: strong constitutive promoter for human elongation factor EF-1α
   4115..4999    +  CDS            ZFP69B (fragment): ZF69B_HUMAN - Also known as ZNF643. Experimental evidence at protein level: Swiss-Prot protein existence level 1. May be involved in transcriptional regulation. Essential for Golgi structural integrity (PubMed:29851555). From Homo sapiens (Human).
   5732..5785    +  promoter       U6 promoter (fragment): RNA polymerase III promoter for human U6 snRNA
   5827..6415    +  misc_feature   WPRE: woodchuck hepatitis virus posttranscriptional regulatory element
   6466..6485    +  misc_feature   cPPT/CTS (fragment): central polypurine tract and central termination sequence of HIV-1
   6487..6720    +  LTR            3' LTR (ΔU3): self-inactivating 3' long terminal repeat (LTR) from HIV-1
   6798..6919    +  polyA_signal   SV40 poly(A) signal: SV40 polyadenylation signal
   6959..7094    +  rep_origin     SV40 ori: SV40 origin of replication
   7115..7133    -  promoter       T7 promoter: promoter for bacteriophage T7 RNA polymerase
   7141..7296    +  CDS            lacZα (fragment): LacZα fragment of β-galactosidase; lacZ fragment
   7301..7729    +  rep_origin     f1 ori (sequence partly withheld): f1 bacteriophage origin of replication; arrow indicates direction of (+) strand synthesis
   7782..7886    +  promoter       AmpR promoter: bla
   7887..8747    +  CDS            AmpR: β-lactamase; bla; confers resistance to ampicillin, carbenicillin, and related antibiotics
   8918..9506    +  rep_origin     ori: high-copy-number ColE1/pMB1/pBR322/pUC origin of replication
   9689..9781    +  CDS            lacI (fragment): lac repressor; lacI; The lac repressor binds to the lac operator to inhibit transcription in E. coli. This inhibition can be relieved by adding lactose or isopropyl-β-D-thiogalactopyranoside (IPTG).
   9794..9815    +  protein_bind   CAP binding site: CAP binding activates transcription in the presence of cAMP. E. coli catabolite activator protein
   9830..9860    +  promoter       lac promoter: promoter for the E. coli lac operon
   9868..9884    +  protein_bind   lac operator: The lac repressor binds to the lac operator to inhibit transcription in E. coli. This inhibition can be relieved by adding lactose or isopropyl-β-D-thiogalactopyranoside (IPTG). lac repressor encoded by lacI
   9929..9947    +  promoter       T3 promoter: promoter for bacteriophage T3 RNA polymerase
