[The description below was written by a language model from this plasmid's Addgene catalogue record and pLannotate feature annotations shown in this document.]
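Description:
TFORF2298 is a lentiviral mammalian expression plasmid built on the pLX_TRC317 backbone, one member of a barcoded transcription factor ORF collection. It is propagated in E. coli through a high-copy ColE1/pUC-type origin with ampicillin selection (AmpR under its own bla promoter), and it also carries an f1 origin plus residual lac, T7 and T3 cloning-vector elements. The viral portion has a third-generation, self-inactivating layout. An RSV promoter drives a truncated HIV-1 5' LTR, followed by the Ψ packaging signal with a short gag fragment, the Rev response element, a cPPT/CTS, a WPRE and a ΔU3 3' LTR, with an SV40 polyadenylation signal downstream. Because of the repeated LTR sequences, the depositor notes that the plasmid can recombine during propagation.

Two expression units sit within the proviral region. An SV40 early promoter/origin drives puromycin N-acetyltransferase, allowing selection of transduced mammalian cells. A human EF-1α promoter drives the insert, human ZFP69B (also known as ZNF643), a zinc finger protein thought to act in transcriptional regulation. The catalogue lists a synthesized insert of about 1.7 kb, whereas the automated annotation labels only an 885-nt stretch as a ZFP69B fragment, so the remainder of the insert region is unannotated. The unique 24-bp barcode described for this collection is also not annotated, and its position cannot be determined from the record. The WPRE after the ORF region enhances transcript expression. The construct is intended for overexpressing this transcription factor, individually or in pooled screens where the barcode identifies which factor each cell received, as in directed differentiation studies.
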