Addgene plasmid #142017: TFORF2298
Purpose: Lentiviral vector for overexpressing transcription factor ORFs with unique 24-bp barcodes. Barcodes facilitate identification of transcription factors in pooled screens.
Depositing lab: Feng Zhang. Depositing organization: Broad Institute. Publication: A transcription factor atlas of directed differentiation. Joung J, Ma S, Tay T, Geiger-Schuller KR, Kirchgatterer PC, Verdine VK, Guo B, Arias-Garcia MA, Allen WE, Singh A, Kuksenko O, Abudayyeh OO, Gootenberg JS, Fu Z, Macrae RK, Buenrostro JD, Regev A, Zhang F. Cell. 2023 Jan 5;186(1):209-229.e26. doi: 10.1016/j.cell.2022.11.026. PubMed 36608654.
Backbone
  Vector backbone: pLX_TRC317
  Backbone manufacturer: Broad Institute Genetic Perturbation Platform
  Backbone size w/o insert (bp): 8264
  Vector type: Mammalian Expression, Lentiviral
  Selectable markers: Puromycin
Growth in bacteria
  Bacterial resistance: Ampicillin, 100 μg/mL
  Growth temperature: 37°C
  Growth strain: NEB Stable
  Copy number: High Copy
Gene/Insert
  Gene/Insert name: ZFP69B
  Species: H. sapiens (human)
  Insert size (bp): 1706
  Entrez Gene: ZNF643 (a.k.a. FLJ34293, RP11-656D10.1)
  Promoter: EF1a
  Cloning method: Unknown
  Sequencing primers: 5′ GGGTGGAGACTGAAGTTAGGCCAG; 3′ CACATAGCGTAAAAGGAGCAACATAG
Terms and licenses: Academic/Nonprofit Terms; Industry Terms: Not Available to Industry
Depositor comments: XM_005271137,NM_023070,ENST00000411995,ENST00000361584 . The transcription factor ORF portion of this plasmid was synthesized by Genewiz. Please test multiple small colonies in case of plasmid recombination. To make this collection available in a timely manner, a portion of this collection was not fully sequenced by Addgene. If an Addgene verified full plasmid sequence is not available, please contact us prior to placing an order to request the full sequence.
How to cite: TFORF2298 was a gift from Feng Zhang (Addgene plasmid # 142017 ; http://n2t.net/addgene:142017 ; RRID:Addgene_142017)
