>Addgene plasmid #142017 | TFORF2298 | depositor partial sequence | sequence record 278188 | Insert
ACCGCCACCATGCTGCAGCAGCTCCTGATCACCCTGCCCACCGAGGCCAGCACCTGGGTGAAGTTGCGTC
ATCCAAAGGCGGCCACGGAGCGGGTGGCCCTGTGGGAGGATGTGACTAAGATGTTTAAAGCAGAAGCTCT
GCTGTCTCAGGATGCTGATGAGACCCAGGGCGAAAGTTTAGAGAGTAGAGTGACCCTTGGATCCCTGACA
GCAGAATCCCAGGAACTGTTAACCTTCAAGGACGTATCTGTGGACTTCACTCAGGAGGAGTGGGGGCAGC
TGGCCCCTGCTCACCGGAATCTGTACCGGGAGGTGATGCTGGAGAACTATGGGAACCTGGTCTCAGTGGG
ATGTCAGCTTTCCAAACCTGGCGTGATTTCCCAGTTGGAGAAAGGAGAAGAACCATGGCTGATGGAGAGA
GATATTTCAGGAGTTCCAAGTTCAGACTTGAAGAGCAAAACAAAAACCAAAGAGTCAGCCTTACAGAATG
ATATTTCGTGGGAAGAACTACATTGTGGCCTAATGATGGAAAGATTTACAAAAGGAAGCAGCATGTATTC
CACCTTGGGAAGAATCTCCAAATGTAATAAGCTAGAAAGCCAACAAGAGAACCAAAGAATGGGTAAGGGG
CAAATCCCCCTGATGTGCAAGAAAACATTCACTCAGGAGAGAGGCCAAGAGTCTAATAGATTTGAGAAAA
GAATTAATGTGAAGTCAGAAGTTATGCCAGGACCAATAGGTCTTCCAAGAAAAAGAGATCGTAAATATGA
CACACCTGGAAAGAGAAGCAGATACAACATAGATTTAGTTAATCATTCAAGGAGTTATACAAAAATGAAA
ACCTTTGAGTGTAATATTTGTGAAAAAATCTTCAAACAGCTTATTCACCTTACTGAACACATGAGAATTC
ATACCGGGGAGAAACCTTTCAGATGTAAGGAATGTGGAAAAGCCTTTAGCCAAAGTTCATCTCTTATTCC
GCATCAGAGAATTCATACTGGTGAGAAACCCTATGAATGTAAGGAGTGTGGGAAAACCTTCAGACATCCT
TCATCGCTTACTCAACATGTTAGAATTCATACCGGGGAAAAGCCCTATGAATGTAGGGTATGTGAGAAAG
CCTTCAGCCAGAGCATTGGACTGATCCAGCATTTGAGAACTCATGTTAGAGAGAAACCTTTTACATGCAA
AGACTGTGGAAAAGCGTTTTTCCAGATTAGACACCTTAGGCAACATGAGATTATTCATACTGGTGTGAAA
CCCTATATTTGTAATGTATGTAGTAAAACCTTCAGCCATAGTACATACCTAACTCAACACCAGAGAACTC
ATACTGGAGAAAGACCATATAAATGTAAGGAATGTGGGAAAGCCTTTAGCCAGAGAATACATCTTTCTAT
CCATCAGAGAGTCCATACTGGAGTAAAACCTTATGAATGCAGTCATTGTGGGAAAGCCTTTAGGCATGAT
TCATCCTTTGCTAAACATCAGAGAATTCATACTGGAGAAAAACCTTATGATTGTAATGAGTGTGGAAAAG
CCTTCAGCTGTAGTTCATCCCTTATTAGACACTGCAAAACACATTTAAGAAATACCTTCAGCAATGTTGT
GTAGTAATGAACTAGTCCGTAACTTGAAAGTATTTCGATTTCTTGGCTTTATATATCTTGTGGAAAGGAC
GAACGCGAGGAAGGTATCGTAGGTAT
