>Addgene plasmid #142017 | TFORF2298 | depositor partial sequence | sequence record 278189 | Barcode
ACGCGAGGAAGGTATCGTAGGTAT
